>Addgene plasmid #104509 | pILGFP4N | depositor full sequence | sequence record 198122 | Full Sequence
GATCCTCTAAAGGTGAAGAATTATTCACTGGTGTTGTCCCAATTTTGGTTGAATTAGATGGTGATGTTAA
TGGTCACAAATTTTCTGTCTCCGGTGAAGGTGAAGGTGATGCTACTTACGGTAAATTGACCTTAAAATTT
ATTTGTACTACTGGTAAATTGCCAGTTCCATGGCCAACCTTAGTCACTACTTTCGGTTATGGTGTTCAAT
GTTTTGCGAGATACCCAGATCATATGAAACAACATGACTTTTTCAAGTCTGCCATGCCAGAAGGTTATGT
TCAAGAAAGAACTATTTTTTTCAAAGATGACGGTAACTACAAGACCAGAGCTGAAGTCAAGTTTGAAGGT
GATACCTTAGTTAATAGAATCGAATTAAAAGGTATTGATTTTAAAGAAGATGGTAACATTTTAGGTCACA
AATTGGAATACAACTATAACTCTCACAATGTTTACATCATGGCTGACAAACAAAAGAATGGTATCAAAGT
TAACTTCAAAATTAGACACAACATTGAAGATGGTTCTGTTCAATTAGCTGACCATTATCAACAAAATACT
CCAATTGGTGATGGTCCAGTCTTGTTACCAGACAACCATTACTTATCCACTCAATCTGCCTTATCCAAAG
ATCCAAACGAAAAGAGAGACCACATGGTCTTGTTAGAATTTGTTACTGCTGCTGGTATTACCCATGGTAT
GGATGAATTGTACAAAAGATCTTAAACTAGTAGGACTATTTGCAAAGGGAAGGGATGCTAAGGTAGAGGG
TGAACGTTACAGAAAAGCAGGCTGGGAAGCATATTTGAGAAGATGCGGCCAGCAAAACTAAAAAACTGTA
TTATAAGTAAATGCATGTATACTAAACTCACAAATTAGAGCTTCAATTTAATTATATCAGTTATTACCCG
GGAATCTCGGTCGTAATGATTTAAATGCATGCAAGCTTGGCGTAATCATGGTCATAGCTGTTTCCTGTGT
GAAATTGTTATCCGCTCACAATTCCACACAACATACGAGCCGGAAGCATAAAGTGTAAAGCCTGGGGTGC
CTAATGAGTGAGCTAACTCACATTAATTGCGTTGCGCTCACTGCCCGCTTTCCAGTCGGGAAACCTGTCG
TGCCAGCTGCATTAATGAATCGGCCAACGCGCGGGGAGAGGCGGTTTGCGTATTGGGCGCTCTTCCGCTT
CCTCGCTCACTGACTCGCTGCGCTCGGTCGTTCGGCTGCGGCGAGCGGTATCAGCTCACTCAAAGGCGGT
AATACGGTTATCCACAGAATCAGGGGATAACGCAGGAAAGAACATGTGAGCAAAAGGCCAGCAAAAGGCC
AGGAACCGTAAAAAGGCCGCGTTGCTGGCGTTTTTCCATAGGCTCCGCCCCCCTGACGAGCATCACAAAA
ATCGACGCTCAAGTCAGAGGTGGCGAAACCCGACAGGACTATAAAGATACCAGGCGTTTCCCCCTGGAAG
CTCCCTCGTGCGCTCTCCTGTTCCGACCCTGCCGCTTACCGGATACCTGTCCGCCTTTCTCCCTTCGGGA
AGCGTGGCGCTTTCTCATAGCTCACGCTGTAGGTATCTCAGTTCGGTGTAGGTCGTTCGCTCCAAGCTGG
GCTGTGTGCACGAACCCCCCGTTCAGCCCGACCGCTGCGCCTTATCCGGTAACTATCGTCTTGAGTCCAA
CCCGGTAAGACACGACTTATCGCCACTGGCAGCAGCCACTGGTAACAGGATTAGCAGAGCGAGGTATGTA
GGCGGTGCTACAGAGTTCTTGAAGTGGTGGCCTAACTACGGCTACACTAGAAGGACAGTATTTGGTATCT
GCGCTCTGCTGAAGCCAGTTACCTTCGGAAAAAGAGTTGGTAGCTCTTGATCCGGCAAACAAACCACCGC
TGGTAGCGGTGGTTTTTTTGTTTGCAAGCAGCAGATTACGCGCAGAAAAAAAGGATCTCAAGAAGATCCT
TTGATCTTTTCTACGGGGTCTGACGCTCAGTGGAACGAAAACTCACGTTAAGGGATTTTGGTCATGAGAT
TATCAAAAAGGATCTTCACCTAGATCCTTTTAAATTAAAAATGAAGTTTTAAATCAATCTAAAGTATATA
TGAGTAAACTTGGTCTGACAGTTACCAATGCTTAATCAGTGAGGCACCTATCTCAGCGATCTGTCTATTT
CGTTCATCCATAGTTGCCTGACTCCCCGTCGTGTAGATAACTACGATACGGGAGGGCTTACCATCTGGCC
CCAGTGCTGCAATGATACCGCGAGACCCACGCTCACCGGCTCCAGATTTATCAGCAATAAACCAGCCAGC
CGGAAGGGCCGAGCGCAGAAGTGGTCCTGCAACTTTATCCGCCTCCATCCAGTCTATTAATTGTTGCCGG
GAAGCTAGAGTAAGTAGTTCGCCAGTTAATAGTTTGCGCAACGTTGTTGCCATTGCTACAGGCATCGTGG
TGTCACGCTCGTCGTTTGGTATGGCTTCATTCAGCTCCGGTTCCCAACGATCAAGGCGAGTTACATGATC
CCCCATGTTGTGCAAAAAAGCGGTTAGCTCCTTCGGTCCTCCGATCGTTGTCAGAAGTAAGTTGGCCGCA
GTGTTATCACTCATGGTTATGGCAGCACTGCATAATTCTCTTACTGTCATGCCATCCGTAAGATGCTTTT
CTGTGACTGGTGAGTACTCAACCAAGTCATTCTGAGAATAGTGTATGCGGCGACCGAGTTGCTCTTGCCC
GGCGTCAATACGGGATAATACCGCGCCACATAGCAGAACTTTAAAAGTGCTCATCATTGGAAAACGTTCT
TCGGGGCGAAAACTCTCAAGGATCTTACCGCTGTTGAGATCCAGTTCGATGTAACCCACTCGTGCACCCA
ACTGATCTTCAGCATCTTTTACTTTCACCAGCGTTTCTGGGTGAGCAAAAACAGGAAGGCAAAATGCCGC
AAAAAAGGGAATAAGGGCGACACGGAAATGTTGAATACTCATACTCTTCCTTTTTCAATATTATTGAAGC
ATTTATCAGGGTTATTGTCTCATGAGCGGATACATATTTGAATGTATTTAGAAAAATAAACAAATAGGGG
TTCCGCGCACATTTCCCCGAAAAGTGCCACCTGACGTCTAAGAAACCATTATTATCATGACATTAACCTA
TAAAAATAGGCGTATCACGAGGCCCTTTCGTCTCGCGCGTTTCGGTGATGACGGTGAAAACCTCTGACAC
ATGCAGCTCCCGGAGACGGTCACAGCTTGTCTGTAAGCGGATGCCGGGAGCAGACAAGCCCGTCAGGGCG
CGTCAGCGGGTGTTGGCGGGTGTCGGGGCTGGCTTAACTATGCGGCATCAGAGCAGATTGTACTGAGAGT
GCACCATATGCGGTGTGAAATACCGCACAGATGCGTAAGGAGAAAATACCGCATCAGGCGCCATTCGCCA
TTCAGGCTGCGCAACTGTTGGGAAGGGCGATCGGTGCGGGCCTCTTCGCTATTACGCCAGCTGGCGAAAG
GGGGATGTGCTGCAAGGCGATTAAGTTGGGTAACGCCAGGGTTTTCCCAGTCACGACGTTGTAAAACGAC
GGCCAGTGAATTCATTTAAATTTTTTTGATTCGGTAATCTCCGAGCAGAAGGAAGAACGAAGGAAGGAGC
ACAGACTTAGATTGGTATATATACGCATATGTGGTGTTGAAGAAACATGAAATTGCCCAGTATTCTTAAC
CCAACTGCACAGAACAAAAACCTGCAGGAAACGAAGATAAAACATGTCCACAAAATCATATACCAGTAGA
GCTGAGACTCATGCAAGTCCGGTTGCATCGAAACTTTTACGTTTAATGGATGAAAAGAAGACCAATTTGT
GTGCTTCTCTTGACGTTCGTTCGACTGATGAGCTATTGAAACTTGTTGAAACGTTGGGTCCATACATTTG
CCTTTTGAAAACACACGTTGATATCTTGGATGATTTCAGTTATGAGGGTACTGTCGTTCCATTGAAAGCA
TTGGCAGAGAAATACAAGTTCTTGATATTTGAGGACAGAAAATTCGCCGATATCGGTAACACAGTCAAAT
TACAATATACATCGGGCGTTTACCGTATCGCAGAATGGTCTGATATCACCAACGCCCACGGGGTTACTGG
TGCTGGTATTGTTGCTGGCTTGAAACAAGGTGCGCAAGAGGTCACCAAAGAACCAAGGGGATTATTGATG
CTTGCTGAATTGTCTTCCAAGGGTTCTCTAGCACACGGTGAATATACTAAGGGTACCGTTGATATTGCAA
AGAGTGATAAAGATTTCGTTATTGGGTTCATTGCTCAGAACGATATGGGAGGAAGAGAAGAAGGGTTTGA
TTGGCTAATCATGACCCCAGGTGTAGGTTTAGACGACAAAGGCGATGCATTGGGTCAGCAGTACAGAACC
GTCGACGAAGTTGTAAGTGGTGGATCAGATATCATCATTGTTGGCAGAGGACTTTTCGCCAAGGGTAGAG
ATCCTAAGGTTGAAGGTGAAAGATACAGAAATGCTGGATGGGAAGCGTACCAAAAGAGAATCAGCGCTCC
CCATTAATTATACAGGAAACTTAATAGAACAAATCACATATTTAATCTAATAGCCACCTGCATTGGCACG
GTGCAACACTCACTTCAACTTCATCTTACAAAAGATCACGTGATCTGTTGTATTGGGATCTCTAGACCTA
ATAACTTCGTATAGCATACATTATACGAAGTTATATTAAGGGTTGCTCGACCCACAACCGCACCAGATCC
GGAAGACACAGAGAACAGGAGATTACCAGATCCAGATCAGCAGAACACCGGAACAAAGGCCGGAAGGACT
CCAAGCAGCCGCACACCTGATTTGTAGCCAGTGAGTTCGCACCTAACTCCAATAAAGTGCAGAATAAATC
CTGCATTAACACACTGAGAGTCGGGCCTTGGACGGCCGATTATAGTCCTTTTGTCGCCATAAAAAGTCCC
CTCGAGGTCACGTGCGCGAAGGAACCCCCCCTGAGCAGCTTTTCGCCCAGAAATCAAGGAAGGGGCGGCA
CCAGCAGGCACCGGCGGCCACTAGTCCGTGCGGCGGGGTCTGTGACATTCAGGGGCCAGCGTGCCTTTAG
TGATATCGCCGCAGCGCGCAAACTCGGAGAGGACCACTCCGAGCAGAAGTTAGTTAAGCAATTCTCTACG
CTAAAAAAAAAAGTAAAGTGGATTAAGCTCCTACTGGAGAGTTAAGTATGTGTACACTTCCAGATATGCA
CAACGTGCTAGGCAACTATTGTTCTAAGGAGAGATGTGGTGCGGAGTAAAATGCGGAGGTAGTATGGGGC
TTGCAGACATATATAAAGTCTAGTCATTCGGCTGAAAATAAACTAGAAACTACTTCTTCCCTTTCCATCT
ACATCCCACTCATCCAACAATATCAACAATACAATAGTAATATAATATACACACATTCAAAATGG
Features (pLannotate 1.2.2; 15 found; start..end, strand, type, name):
      6..716     +  CDS            GFPmut3: GFPmut3 is a basic (constitutively fluorescent) green fluorescent protein published in 1996, derived from Aequorea victoria. It is reported to be a very rapidly-maturing weak dimer.
    732..831     +  CDS            URA3 (fragment): orotidine-5'-phosphate decarboxylase, required for uracil biosynthesis; S. cerevisiae URA3; yeast auxotrophic marker, counterselectable with 5-fluoroorotic acid (5-FOA)
    985..1001    -  protein_bind   lac operator: The lac repressor binds to the lac operator to inhibit transcription in E. coli. This inhibition can be relieved by adding lactose or isopropyl-β-D-thiogalactopyranoside (IPTG). lac repressor encoded by lacI
   1009..1039    -  promoter       lac promoter: promoter for the E. coli lac operon
   1054..1075    -  protein_bind   CAP binding site: CAP binding activates transcription in the presence of cAMP. E. coli catabolite activator protein
   1088..1180    -  CDS            lacI (fragment): lac repressor; lacI; The lac repressor binds to the lac operator to inhibit transcription in E. coli. This inhibition can be relieved by adding lactose or isopropyl-β-D-thiogalactopyranoside (IPTG).
   1363..1951    -  rep_origin     ori: high-copy-number ColE1/pMB1/pBR322/pUC origin of replication
   2122..2982    -  CDS            AmpR: β-lactamase; bla; confers resistance to ampicillin, carbenicillin, and related antibiotics
   2983..3087    -  promoter       AmpR promoter: bla
   3182..3217    +  CDS            rop (fragment): Rop protein, which maintains plasmids at low copy number; rop
   3319..3418    +  misc_feature   bom (fragment): basis of mobility region from pBR322
   3424..3581    -  CDS            lacZα (fragment): LacZα fragment of β-galactosidase; lacZ fragment
   3588..3751    +  promoter       URA3 promoter (fragment): S. cerevisiae URA3
   3754..4539    +  CDS            URA3: PYRF_YEAST - Experimental evidence at protein level: Swiss-Prot protein existence level 1. From Saccharomyces cerevisiae (strain ATCC 204508 / S288c) (Baker's yeast).
   4691..4724    +  protein_bind   loxP: Cre-mediated recombination occurs in the 8-bp core sequence (GCATACAT). Cre recombinase
