>Addgene plasmid #104509 | pILGFP4N | addgene full sequence | sequence record 201473 | Addgene NGS Result
CATTCAAAATGGGATCCTCTAAAGGTGAAGAATTATTCACTGGTGTTGTCCCAATTTTGGTTGAATTAGA
TGGTGATGTTAATGGTCACAAATTTTCTGTCTCCGGTGAAGGTGAAGGTGATGCTACTTACGGTAAATTG
ACCTTAAAATTTATTTGTACTACTGGTAAATTGCCAGTTCCATGGCCAACCTTAGTCACTACTTTCGGTT
ATGGTGTTCAATGTTTTGCGAGATACCCAGATCATATGAAACAACATGACTTTTTCAAGTCTGCCATGCC
AGAAGGTTATGTTCAAGAAAGAACTATTTTTTTCAAAGATGACGGTAACTACAAGACCAGAGCTGAAGTC
AAGTTTGAAGGTGATACCTTAGTTAATAGAATCGAATTAAAAGGTATTGATTTTAAAGAAGATGGTAACA
TTTTAGGTCACAAATTGGAATACAACTATAACTCTCACAATGTTTACATCATGGCTGACAAACAAAAGAA
TGGTATCAAAGTTAACTTCAAAATTAGACACAACATTGAAGATGGTTCTGTTCAATTAGCTGACCATTAT
CAACAAAATACTCCAATTGGTGATGGTCCAGTCTTGTTACCAGACAACCATTACTTATCCACTCAATCTG
CCTTATCCAAAGATCCAAACGAAAAGAGAGACCACATGGTCTTGTTAGAATTTGTTACTGCTGCTGGTAT
TACCCATGGTATGGATGAATTGTACAAAAGATCTTAAACTAGTAGGACTATTTGCAAAGGGAAGGGATGC
TAAGGTAGAGGGTGAACGTTACAGAAAAGCAGGCTGGGAAGCATATTTGAGAAGATGCGGCCAGCAAAAC
TAAAAAACTGTATTATAAGTAAATGCATGTATACTAAACTCACAAATTAGAGCTTCAATTTAATTATATC
AGTTATTACCCGGGAATCTCGGTCGTAATGATTTAAATGCATGCAAGCTTGGCGTAATCATGGTCATAGC
TGTTTCCTGTGTGAAATTGTTATCCGCTCACAATTCCACACAACATACGAGCCGGAAGCATAAAGTGTAA
AGCCTGGGGTGCCTAATGAGTGAGCTAACTCACATTAATTGCGTTGCGCTCACTGCCCGCTTTCCAGTCG
GGAAACCTGTCGTGCCAGCTGCATTAATGAATCGGCCAACGCGCGGGGAGAGGCGGTTTGCGTATTGGGC
GCTCTTCCGCTTCCTCGCTCACTGACTCGCTGCGCTCGGTCGTTCGGCTGCGGCGAGCGGTATCAGCTCA
CTCAAAGGCGGTAATACGGTTATCCACAGAATCAGGGGATAACGCAGGAAAGAACATGTGAGCAAAAGGC
CAGCAAAAGGCCAGGAACCGTAAAAAGGCCGCGTTGCTGGCGTTTTTCCATAGGCTCCGCCCCCCTGACG
AGCATCACAAAAATCGACGCTCAAGTCAGAGGTGGCGAAACCCGACAGGACTATAAAGATACCAGGCGTT
TCCCCCTGGAAGCTCCCTCGTGCGCTCTCCTGTTCCGACCCTGCCGCTTACCGGATACCTGTCCGCCTTT
CTCCCTTCGGGAAGCGTGGCGCTTTCTCATAGCTCACGCTGTAGGTATCTCAGTTCGGTGTAGGTCGTTC
GCTCCAAGCTGGGCTGTGTGCACGAACCCCCCGTTCAGCCCGACCGCTGCGCCTTATCCGGTAACTATCG
TCTTGAGTCCAACCCGGTAAGACACGACTTATCGCCACTGGCAGCAGCCACTGGTAACAGGATTAGCAGA
GCGAGGTATGTAGGCGGTGCTACAGAGTTCTTGAAGTGGTGGCCTAACTACGGCTACACTAGAAGAACAG
TATTTGGTATCTGCGCTCTGCTGAAGCCAGTTACCTTCGGAAAAAGAGTTGGTAGCTCTTGATCCGGCAA
ACAAACCACCGCTGGTAGCGGTGGTTTTTTTGTTTGCAAGCAGCAGATTACGCGCAGAAAAAAAGGATCT
CAAGAAGATCCTTTGATCTTTTCTACGGGGTCTGACGCTCAGTGGAACGAAAACTCACGTTAAGGGATTT
TGGTCATGAGATTATCAAAAAGGATCTTCACCTAGATCCTTTTAAATTAAAAATGAAGTTTTAAATCAAT
CTAAAGTATATATGAGTAAACTTGGTCTGACAGTTACCAATGCTTAATCAGTGAGGCACCTATCTCAGCG
ATCTGTCTATTTCGTTCATCCATAGTTGCCTGACTCCCCGTCGTGTAGATAACTACGATACGGGAGGGCT
TACCATCTGGCCCCAGTGCTGCAATGATACCGCGAGACCCACGCTCACCGGCTCCAGATTTATCAGCAAT
AAACCAGCCAGCCGGAAGGGCCGAGCGCAGAAGTGGTCCTGCAACTTTATCCGCCTCCATCCAGTCTATT
AATTGTTGCCGGGAAGCTAGAGTAAGTAGTTCGCCAGTTAATAGTTTGCGCAACGTTGTTGCCATTGCTA
CAGGCATCGTGGTGTCACGCTCGTCGTTTGGTATGGCTTCATTCAGCTCCGGTTCCCAACGATCAAGGCG
AGTTACATGATCCCCCATGTTGTGCAAAAAAGCGGTTAGCTCCTTCGGTCCTCCGATCGTTGTCAGAAGT
AAGTTGGCCGCAGTGTTATCACTCATGGTTATGGCAGCACTGCATAATTCTCTTACTGTCATGCCATCCG
TAAGATGCTTTTCTGTGACTGGTGAGTACTCAACCAAGTCATTCTGAGAATAGTGTATGCGGCGACCGAG
TTGCTCTTGCCCGGCGTCAATACGGGATAATACCGCGCCACATAGCAGAACTTTAAAAGTGCTCATCATT
GGAAAACGTTCTTCGGGGCGAAAACTCTCAAGGATCTTACCGCTGTTGAGATCCAGTTCGATGTAACCCA
CTCGTGCACCCAACTGATCTTCAGCATCTTTTACTTTCACCAGCGTTTCTGGGTGAGCAAAAACAGGAAG
GCAAAATGCCGCAAAAAAGGGAATAAGGGCGACACGGAAATGTTGAATACTCATACTCTTCCTTTTTCAA
TATTATTGAAGCATTTATCAGGGTTATTGTCTCATGAGCGGATACATATTTGAATGTATTTAGAAAAATA
AACAAATAGGGGTTCCGCGCACATTTCCCCGAAAAGTGCCACCTGACGTCTAAGAAACCATTATTATCAT
GACATTAACCTATAAAAATAGGCGTATCACGAGGCCCTTTCGTCTCGCGCGTTTCGGTGATGACGGTGAA
AACCTCTGACACATGCAGCTCCCGGAGACGGTCACAGCTTGTCTGTAAGCGGATGCCGGGAGCAGACAAG
CCCGTCAGGGCGCGTCAGCGGGTGTTGGCGGGTGTCGGGGCTGGCTTAACTATGCGGCATCAGAGCAGAT
TGTACTGAGAGTGCACCATATGCGGTGTGAAATACCGCACAGATGCGTAAGGAGAAAATACCGCATCAGG
CGCCATTCGCCATTCAGGCTGCGCAACTGTTGGGAAGGGCGATCGGTGCGGGCCTCTTCGCTATTACGCC
AGCTGGCGAAAGGGGGATGTGCTGCAAGGCGATTAAGTTGGGTAACGCCAGGGTTTTCCCAGTCACGACG
TTGTAAAACGACGGCCAGTGAATTCATTTAAATTTTTTTGATTCGGTAATCTCCGAACAGAAGGAAGAAC
GAAGGAAGGAGCACAGACTTAGATTGGTATATATACGCATATGTAGTGTTGAAGAAACATGAAATTGCCC
AGTATTCTTAACCCAACTGCACAGAACAAAAACCTGCAGGAAACGAAGATAAAACATGTCCACAAAATCA
TATACCAGTAGAGCTGAGACTCATGCAAGTCCGGTTGCATCGAAACTTTTACGTTTAATGGATGAAAAGA
AGACCAATTTGTGTGCTTCTCTTGACGTTCGTTCGACTGATGAGCTATTGAAACTTGTTGAAACGTTGGG
TCCATACATTTGCCTTTTGAAAACACACGTTGATATCTTGGATGATTTCAGTTATGAGGGTACTGTCGTT
CCATTGAAAGCATTGGCAGAGAAATACAAGTTCTTGATATTTGAGGACAGAAAATTCGCCGATATCGGTA
ACACAGTCAAATTACAATATACATCGGGCGTTTACCGTATCGCAGAATGGTCTGATATCACCAACGCCCA
CGGGGTTACTGGTGCTGGTATTGTTGCTGGCTTGAAACAAGGTGCGCAAGAGGTCACCAAAGAACCAAGG
GGATTATTGATGCTTGCTGAATTGTCTTCCAAGGGTTCTCTAGCACACGGTGAATATACTAAGGGTACCG
TTGATATTGCAAAGAGTGATAAAGATTTCGTTATTGGGTTCATTGCTCAGAACGATATGGGAGGAAGAGA
AGAAGGGTTTGATTGGCTAATCATGACCCCAGGTGTAGGTTTAGACGACAAAGGCGATGCATTGGGTCAG
CAGTACAGAACCGTCGACGAAGTTGTAAGTGGTGGATCAGATATCATCATTGTTGGCAGAGGACTTTTCG
CCAAGGGTAGAGATCCTAAGGTTGAAGGTGAAAGATACAGAAATGCTGGATGGGAAGCGTACCAAAAGAG
AATCAGCGCTCCCCATTAATTATACAGGAAACTTAATAGAACAAATCACATATTTAATCTAATAGCCACC
TGCATTGGCACGGTGCAACACTACTTCAACTTCATCTTACAAAAAGATCACGTGATCTGTTGTATTGGGA
TCTCTAGACCTAATAACTTCGTATAGCATACATTATACGAAGTTATATTAAGGGTTGCTCGACCCACAAC
CGCACCAGATCCGGAAGACACAGAGAACAGGAGATTACCAGATCCAGATCAGCAGAACACCGGAACAAAG
GCCGGAAGGACTCCAAGCAGCCGCACACCTGATTTGTAGCCAGTGAGTTCGCACCTAACTCCAATAAAGT
GCAGAATAAATCCTGCATTAACACACTGAGAGTCGGGCCTTGGACGGCCGATTATAGTCCTTTTGTCGCC
ATAAAAAGTCCCCTCGAGGTCACGTGCGCGAAGGAACCCCCCCTGAGCAGCTTTTCGCCCAGAAATCAAG
GAAGGGGCGGCACCAGCAGGCACCGGCGGCCACTAGTCCGTGCGGCGGGGTCTGTGACATTCAGGGGCCA
GCGTGCCTTTAGTGATATCGCCGCAGCGCGCAAACTCGGAGAGGACCACTCCGAGCAGAAGTTAGTTAAG
CAATTCTCTACGCTAAAAAAAAAAGTAAAGTGGATTAAGCTCCTACTGGAGAGTTAAGTATGTGTACACT
TCCAGATATGCACAACGTGCTAGGCAACTATTGTTCTAAGGAGAGATGTGGTGCGGAGTAAAATGCGGAG
GTAGTATGGGGCTTGCAGACATATATAAAGTCTAGTCATTCGGCTGAAAATAAACTAGAAACTACTTCTT
CCCTTTCCATCTACATCCCACTCATCCAACAATATCAACAATACAATAGTAATATAATATACACA
Features (pLannotate 1.2.2; 15 found; start..end, strand, type, name):
     18..728     +  CDS            GFPmut3: GFPmut3 is a basic (constitutively fluorescent) green fluorescent protein published in 1996, derived from Aequorea victoria. It is reported to be a very rapidly-maturing weak dimer.
    744..843     +  CDS            URA3 (fragment): orotidine-5'-phosphate decarboxylase, required for uracil biosynthesis; S. cerevisiae URA3; yeast auxotrophic marker, counterselectable with 5-fluoroorotic acid (5-FOA)
    997..1013    -  protein_bind   lac operator: The lac repressor binds to the lac operator to inhibit transcription in E. coli. This inhibition can be relieved by adding lactose or isopropyl-β-D-thiogalactopyranoside (IPTG). lac repressor encoded by lacI
   1021..1051    -  promoter       lac promoter: promoter for the E. coli lac operon
   1066..1087    -  protein_bind   CAP binding site: CAP binding activates transcription in the presence of cAMP. E. coli catabolite activator protein
   1100..1192    -  CDS            lacI (fragment): lac repressor; lacI; The lac repressor binds to the lac operator to inhibit transcription in E. coli. This inhibition can be relieved by adding lactose or isopropyl-β-D-thiogalactopyranoside (IPTG).
   1375..1963    -  rep_origin     ori: high-copy-number ColE1/pMB1/pBR322/pUC origin of replication
   2134..2994    -  CDS            AmpR: β-lactamase; bla; confers resistance to ampicillin, carbenicillin, and related antibiotics
   2995..3099    -  promoter       AmpR promoter: bla
   3194..3229    +  CDS            rop (fragment): Rop protein, which maintains plasmids at low copy number; rop
   3331..3430    +  misc_feature   bom (fragment): basis of mobility region from pBR322
   3436..3593    -  CDS            lacZα (fragment): LacZα fragment of β-galactosidase; lacZ fragment
   3600..3763    +  promoter       URA3 promoter (fragment): S. cerevisiae URA3
   3766..4551    +  CDS            URA3: PYRF_YEAST - Experimental evidence at protein level: Swiss-Prot protein existence level 1. From Saccharomyces cerevisiae (strain ATCC 204508 / S288c) (Baker's yeast).
   4703..4736    +  protein_bind   loxP: Cre-mediated recombination occurs in the 8-bp core sequence (GCATACAT). Cre recombinase
