[The description below was written by a language model from this plasmid's Addgene catalogue record and pLannotate feature annotations shown in this document.]
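Description:
pILGFP4N is a yeast promoter-reporter plasmid built on a pUC19 backbone, made to measure the expression output of the Saccharomyces bayanus GAL2 promoter using yeast-enhanced GFP (yEGFP) as the readout. In E. coli it is maintained at high copy through the pUC-type ColE1 origin and selected with ampicillin via the β-lactamase gene and its native promoter. Remnants of the pUC19 lac region (lac promoter, operator, CAP site, and lacZα and lacI fragments) are also present but have no evident role in the yeast application.

Two full-length sequence records, one from the depositor and one from repository sequencing, are both 5,455 nt and give the same feature set, offset by only a few bases. The reporter is annotated as GFPmut3, the variant from which yEGFP derives. The SbGAL2 promoter is not annotated, but the unannotated stretch between the loxP site and the GFP start across the circular junction is where it would be expected to lie. A complete S. cerevisiae URA3 gene with a fragment of its promoter provides uracil prototrophy selection in yeast and is counterselectable with 5-FOA. A single loxP site follows it, and a short additional URA3 fragment sits just downstream of GFP.

No yeast replication origin (2μ or CEN/ARS) is annotated. Together with the URA3-derived sequences flanking the cassette, this suggests chromosomal integration rather than episomal maintenance, although the record does not state the integration locus or strategy. The terminator for the reporter is also not stated. The construct belongs to a set characterising heterologous GAL promoters for diauxie-inducible expression in S. cerevisiae.
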