Addgene plasmid #104509: pILGFP4N
Purpose: Used to evaluate the expression output of Saccharomyces bayanus GAL2 promoter with yEGFP used as the reporter gene
Depositing lab: Claudia Vickers. Depositing organization: University of Queensland. Publication: An Expanded Heterologous GAL Promoter Collection for Diauxie-Inducible Expression in Saccharomyces cerevisiae. Peng B, Wood RJ, Nielsen LK, Vickers CE. ACS Synth Biol. 2018 Feb 16;7(2):748-751. doi: 10.1021/acssynbio.7b00355. Epub 2018 Jan 23. PubMed 29301066.
Backbone
  Vector backbone: pUC19
  Vector type: Yeast Expression
Growth in bacteria
  Bacterial resistance: Ampicillin, 100 μg/mL
  Growth temperature: 37°C
  Growth strain: DH5alpha
  Copy number: High Copy
Gene/Insert
  Gene/Insert name: SbGAL2 promoter-yEGFP
  Species: Saccharomyces bayanus
  Cloning method: Restriction Enzyme; 5′ cloning site unknown (unknown if destroyed); 3′ cloning site unknown (unknown if destroyed)
Terms and licenses: Academic/Nonprofit Terms; Industry Terms: Not Available to Industry
How to cite: pILGFP4N was a gift from Claudia Vickers (Addgene plasmid # 104509 ; http://n2t.net/addgene:104509 ; RRID:Addgene_104509)
